>Addgene plasmid #220453 | psiTE(1)-Gal4DBD | addgene full sequence | sequence record 436673 | Addgene NGS Result
TTGTAAAACGACGGCCAGTGAATTGTAATACGACTCACTATAGGGCGACCCACCGGTGCATGCGCGGCCG
CGATGTAGGTCACGGTCTCGAAGCCGCGGTGCGGGTGCCAGGGCGTGCCCTTGGGCTCCCCGGGCGCGTA
CTCCACCTCACCCATCTGGTCCATCATGATGTCTAGAAGTCGATCCAACATGGCGACTTGTCCCATCCCC
GGCATGTTTAAATATACTAATTATTCTTGAACTAATTTTAATCAACCGATTTATCTCTCTTCCGCAGGTG
AATATTGCCTGTCCTACGACACCGAGATCCTGACCGTGGAGTACGGCTTCCTGCCCATCGGCAAGATCGT
GGAGGAGCGCATCGAGTGCACCGTGTACACCGTGGACAAGAACGGCTTCGTGTACACCCAGCCCATCGCC
CAGTGGCACAACCGCGGCGAGCAGGAGGTGTTCGAGTACTGCCTGGAGGACGGCTCCATCATCCGCGCCA
CCAAGGACCACAAGTTCATGACCACCGACGGCCAGATGCTGCCCATCGACGAGATCTTCGAGCGCGGCCT
GGACCTGAAGCAGGTGGACGGCCTGCCCGAGGGCCGCGGCAGCCTGCTGACCTGCGGCGATGTGGAGGAG
AACCCCGGGCCCATGCTGGAGATCCGCGCCGCCTTCCTGCGCCAGCGCAACACCGCCCTGCGCACCGAGG
TGGCCGAGCTGGAGCAGGAGGTGCAGCGCCTGGAGAACGAGGTGAGCCAGTACGAGACCCGCTACGGCCC
CCTGGGCGGCGGCAAGGCTAGCGGAGGAGGTGGTGGAGGTGGAGGTGGAGGTACTAGTATGAAGCTGCTG
AGTAGTATTGAACAAGCGTGTGACATATGCCGACTTAAGAAGCTGAAGTGCAGCAAGGAAAAGCCGAAGT
GCGCCAAATGTCTTAAGAACAATTGGGAGTGCCGGTACTCGCCAAAGACGAAGCGAAGCCCTTTGACACG
CGCTCATTTGACTGAAGTGGAGAGTCGCCTGGAGCGCCTTGAGCAGTTGTTCCTCCTCATTTTTCCCCGT
GAAGACCTCGACATGATACTGAAGATGGATAGTCTCCAAGATATTAAGGCCCTGCTCACTGGCCTGTTTG
TTCAGGATAACGTCAACAAGGATGCCGTGACGGACCGCCTTGCCTCGGTGGAGACAGATATGCCACTTAC
CTTGCGGCAGCATCGCATCTCGGCTACCAGCAGTAGTGAAGAAAGTTCCAATAAGGGTCAACGGCAACTG
ACGGTATCGGAAGGACGCGGATCGTTGCTGACGTGCGGAGACGTGGAGGAGAATCCGGGCCCCGTGAAGA
TCATCTCCCGCAAGTCCCTGGGCACCCAGAACGTGTACGACATCGGCGTGGAGAAGGACCACAACTTCCT
GCTGAAGAACGGCCTGGTGGCCTCCAACTGCTTCAACGGTAAGTTATTGAACAATGGCATCAAATGCCTT
CATCATCACTACCCTTTAGCCCTTAAGACCCCACAATGACCTTACCCACTCAGAGAAAAAAGTAAATATG
AAAGCCCATTTGAACTTCTCATCATGATGGACCAGATGGGTGAGGTGGAGTACGCGCCCGGGGAGCCCAA
GGGCACGCCCTGGCACCCGCACCGCGGCTTCGAGACCGTGACCTACATCGGCGCGCCGGTACCACTAGTG
GGGAGGTTCCCTTTAGTGAGGGTTAATTGCGCGCTTGGCGTAATCATGGTCATAGCTGTTTCCTGTGTGA
AATTGTTATCCGCTCACAATTCCACACAACATACGAGCCGGAAGCATAAAGTGTAAAGCCTGGGGTGCCT
AATGAGTGAGCTAACTCACATTAATTGCGTTGCGCTCACTGCCCGCTTTCCAGTCGGGAAACCTGTCGTG
CCAGCTGCATTAATGAATCGGCCAACGCGCGGGGAGAGGCGGTTTGCGTATTGGGCGCTCTTCCGCTTCC
TCGCTCACTGACTCGCTGCGCTCGGTCGTTCGGCTGCGGCGAGCGGTATCAGCTCACTCAAAGGCGGTAA
TACGGTTATCCACAGAATCAGGGGATAACGCAGGAAAGAACATGTGAGCAAAAGGCCAGCAAAAGGCCAG
GAACCGTAAAAAGGCCGCGTTGCTGGCGTTTTTCCATAGGCTCCGCCCCCCTGACGAGCATCACAAAAAT
CGACGCTCAAGTCAGAGGTGGCGAAACCCGACAGGACTATAAAGATACCAGGCGTTTCCCCCTGGAAGCT
CCCTCGTGCGCTCTCCTGTTCCGACCCTGCCGCTTACCGGATACCTGTCCGCCTTTCTCCCTTCGGGAAG
CGTGGCGCTTTCTCATAGCTCACGCTGTAGGTATCTCAGTTCGGTGTAGGTCGTTCGCTCCAAGCTGGGC
TGTGTGCACGAACCCCCCGTTCAGCCCGACCGCTGCGCCTTATCCGGTAACTATCGTCTTGAGTCCAACC
CGGTAAGACACGACTTATCGCCACTGGCAGCAGCCACTGGTAACAGGATTAGCAGAGCGAGGTATGTAGG
CGGTGCTACAGAGTTCTTGAAGTGGTGGCCTAACTACGGCTACACTAGAAGAACAGTATTTGGTATCTGC
GCTCTGCTGAAGCCAGTTACCTTCGGAAAAAGAGTTGGTAGCTCTTGATCCGGCAAACAAACCACCGCTG
GTAGCGGTGGTTTTTTTGTTTGCAAGCAGCAGATTACGCGCAGAAAAAAAGGATCTCAAGAAGATCCTTT
GATCTTTTCTACGGGGTCTGACGCTCAGTGGAACGAAAACTCACGTTAAGGGATTTTGGTCATGAGATTA
TCAAAAAGGATCTTCACCTAGATCCTTTTAAATTAAAAATGAAGTTTTAAATCAATCTAAAGTATATATG
AGTAAACTTGGTCTGACAGTTACCAATGCTTAATCAGTGAGGCACCTATCTCAGCGATCTGTCTATTTCG
TTCATCCATAGTTGCCTGACTCCCCGTCGTGTAGATAACTACGATACGGGAGGGCTTACCATCTGGCCCC
AGTGCTGCAATGATACCGCGAGACCCACGCTCACCGGCTCCAGATTTATCAGCAATAAACCAGCCAGCCG
GAAGGGCCGAGCGCAGAAGTGGTCCTGCAACTTTATCCGCCTCCATCCAGTCTATTAATTGTTGCCGGGA
AGCTAGAGTAAGTAGTTCGCCAGTTAATAGTTTGCGCAACGTTGTTGCCATTGCTACAGGCATCGTGGTG
TCACGCTCGTCGTTTGGTATGGCTTCATTCAGCTCCGGTTCCCAACGATCAAGGCGAGTTACATGATCCC
CCATGTTGTGCAAAAAAGCGGTTAGCTCCTTCGGTCCTCCGATCGTTGTCAGAAGTAAGTTGGCCGCAGT
GTTATCACTCATGGTTATGGCAGCACTGCATAATTCTCTTACTGTCATGCCATCCGTAAGATGCTTTTCT
GTGACTGGTGAGTACTCAACCAAGTCATTCTGAGAATAGTGTATGCGGCGACCGAGTTGCTCTTGCCCGG
CGTCAATACGGGATAATACCGCGCCACATAGCAGAACTTTAAAAGTGCTCATCATTGGAAAACGTTCTTC
GGGGCGAAAACTCTCAAGGATCTTACCGCTGTTGAGATCCAGTTCGATGTAACCCACTCGTGCACCCAAC
TGATCTTCAGCATCTTTTACTTTCACCAGCGTTTCTGGGTGAGCAAAAACAGGAAGGCAAAATGCCGCAA
AAAAGGGAATAAGGGCGACACGGAAATGTTGAATACTCATACTCTTCCTTTTTCAATATTATTGAAGCAT
TTATCAGGGTTATTGTCTCATGAGCGGATACATATTTGAATGTATTTAGAAAAATAAACAAATAGGGGTT
CCGCGCACATTTCCCCGAAAAGTGCCACCTG
[124 nt withheld, positions 3882-4005]
C
[91 nt withheld, positions 4007-4097]
A
[49 nt withheld, positions 4099-4147]
CCTTTGACGTTGGAGTCCACGTTCTTT
[37 nt withheld, positions 4175-4211]
ACCCTATCTCGGTCTATTCTTTTGATTTATAAGGGATTTTGCCGATTTCGGCCTATTGGTTAAAAAATGA
GCTGATTTAACAAAAATTTAACGCGAATTTTAACAAAATATTAACGCTTACAATTTGCCATTCGCCATTC
AGGCTGCGCAACTGTTGGGAAGGGCGATCGGTGCGGGCCTCTTCGCTATTACGCCAGCTGGCGAAAGGGG
GATGTGCTGCAAGGCGATTAAGTTGGGTAACGCCAGGGTTTTCCCAGTCACGACG
Features (pLannotate 1.2.2; 16 found; start..end, strand, type, name):
     26..44      +  promoter       T7 promoter: promoter for bacteriophage T7 RNA polymerase
     87..156     +  protein_bind   attB: attB site for the φC31 integrase (Groth et al., 2000) phage φC31 integrase
    280..567     +  CDS            dnaE-N (fragment): DPO3A_SYNY3 - Experimental evidence at protein level: Swiss-Prot protein existence level 1. DNA polymerase III is a complex, multichain enzyme responsible for most of the replicative synthesis in bacteria. This DNA polymerase also exhibits 3' to 5' exonuclease activity. The alpha chain is the DNA polymerase (By similarity). From Synechocystis sp. (strain PCC 6803 / Kazusa).
    652..774     +  CDS            Tef (fragment): TEF_RAT - Experimental evidence at protein level: Swiss-Prot protein existence level 1. Transcription factor that binds to and transactivates the TSHB promoter. Binds to a minimal DNA-binding sequence 5'- [TC][AG][AG]TTA[TC][AG]-3'. From Rattus norvegicus (Rat).
    829..1269    +  CDS            GAL4 (fragment): GAL4_YEAST - Experimental evidence at protein level: Swiss-Prot protein existence level 1. This protein is a positive regulator for the gene expression of the galactose-induced genes such as GAL1, GAL2, GAL7, GAL10, and MEL1 which code for the enzymes used to convert galactose to glucose. It recognizes a 17 base pair sequence in (5'-CGGRNNRCYNYNCNCCG-3') the upstream activating sequence (UAS-G) of these genes. From Saccharomyces cerevisiae (strain ATCC 204508 / S288c) (Baker's yeast).
   1575..1644    -  protein_bind   attB: attB site for the φC31 integrase (Groth et al., 2000) phage φC31 integrase
   1690..1708    -  promoter       T3 promoter: promoter for bacteriophage T3 RNA polymerase
   1753..1769    -  protein_bind   lac operator: The lac repressor binds to the lac operator to inhibit transcription in E. coli. This inhibition can be relieved by adding lactose or isopropyl-β-D-thiogalactopyranoside (IPTG). lac repressor encoded by lacI
   1777..1807    -  promoter       lac promoter: promoter for the E. coli lac operon
   1822..1843    -  protein_bind   CAP binding site: CAP binding activates transcription in the presence of cAMP. E. coli catabolite activator protein
   1856..1948    -  CDS            lacI (fragment): lac repressor; lacI; The lac repressor binds to the lac operator to inhibit transcription in E. coli. This inhibition can be relieved by adding lactose or isopropyl-β-D-thiogalactopyranoside (IPTG).
   2131..2719    -  rep_origin     ori: high-copy-number ColE1/pMB1/pBR322/pUC origin of replication
   2890..3750    -  CDS            AmpR: β-lactamase; bla; confers resistance to ampicillin, carbenicillin, and related antibiotics
   3751..3855    -  promoter       AmpR promoter: bla
   3882..4310    +  rep_origin     f1 ori (sequence partly withheld): f1 bacteriophage origin of replication; arrow indicates direction of (+) strand synthesis
   4342..23      -  CDS            lacZα (fragment) (across the origin): LacZα fragment of β-galactosidase; lacZ fragment
