[The description below was written by a language model from this plasmid's Addgene catalogue record and pLannotate feature annotations shown in this document.]
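Description:
psiTE(1)-Gal4DBD is a pBluescript-based (pBS) donor plasmid for Drosophila genome engineering, catalogued as an insect expression vector. It is maintained in E. coli at high copy through a ColE1/pUC-type origin with ampicillin selection (AmpR). It also keeps the usual pBluescript elements: an f1 origin, flanking T7 and T3 promoters, and lac promoter/operator and lacZα remnants.

The payload is a synthesized 1,158 bp cassette, CfaN-Gal4DBD-CfaC, placed between two φC31 attB sites in inverted orientation. This arrangement permits φC31 integrase-mediated cassette exchange with the attP-flanked MiMIC transposon insertions present in existing fly lines. The "(1)" in the name marks the reading-frame version intended for MiMIC insertions lying in a phase 1 coding intron.

Automated annotation finds a dnaE-type N-intein fragment, consistent with the CfaN half. Downstream it detects a short segment resembling a bZIP transcription factor, which is probably a leucine zipper heterodimerization module, although the record does not say so explicitly. This is followed by the GAL4 DNA-binding domain. The CfaC half, and any splice acceptor or donor sequences expected in a Trojan exon, are not annotated in the feature table.

No fly promoter is present, because expression depends on the host gene into which the exon is swapped. In this split-intein variant of the Trojan exon design, the intein halves flanking the Gal4DBD module would presumably excise it from the host polypeptide by protein splicing, but the record does not describe the mechanism.

The stated purpose is to convert MiMIC lines into Gal4DBD hemi-driver lines. These are paired with a complementary activation-domain hemi-driver in split-Gal4 intersectional strategies to restrict UAS transgene expression to cells expressing both genes.
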