Addgene plasmid #220453: psiTE(1)-Gal4DBD
Purpose: Split intein version of Trojan-Gal4DBD. Create Gal4DBD hemi-driver lines from MiMIC lines, in which MiMIC cassette was inserted into Phase 1 coding intron.
Depositing lab: Benjamin White. Depositing organization: National Institute of Mental Health (NIMH). Publication: Hox gene-specific cellular targeting using split intein Trojan exons. Diao F, Vasudevan D, Heckscher ES, White BH. Proc Natl Acad Sci U S A. 2024 Apr 23;121(17):e2317083121. doi: 10.1073/pnas.2317083121. Epub 2024 Apr 11. PubMed 38602904.
Backbone
  Vector backbone: pBS
  Vector type: Insect Expression
Growth in bacteria
  Bacterial resistance: Ampicillin, 100 μg/mL
  Growth temperature: 37°C
  Growth strain: DH5alpha
  Copy number: High Copy
Gene/Insert
  Gene/Insert name: CfaN-Gal4DBD-CfaC
  Species: Other
  Insert size (bp): 1158
  Cloning method: Gene Synthesis
Terms and licenses: Academic/Nonprofit Terms; Industry Terms: Not Available to Industry
How to cite: psiTE(1)-Gal4DBD was a gift from Benjamin White (Addgene plasmid # 220453 ; http://n2t.net/addgene:220453 ; RRID:Addgene_220453)
